>Addgene plasmid #76993 | HIPK1 gRNA (BRDN0001147143) | addgene full sequence | sequence record 186906 | Addgene Assembled Sequence
CCCGGGTGCAAAGATGGATAAAGTTTTAAACAGAGAGGAATCTTTGCAGCTAATGGACCTTCTAGGTCTT
GAAAGGAGTGGGAATTGGCTCCGGTGCCCGTCAGTGGGCAGAGCGCACATCGCCCACAGTCCCCGAGAAG
TTGGGGGGAGGGGTCGGCAATTGATCCGGTGCCTAGAGAAGGTGGCGCGGGGTAAACTGGGAAAGTGATG
TCGTGTACTGGCTCCGCCTTTTTCCCGAGGGTGGGGGAGAACCGTATATAAGTGCAGTAGTCGCCGTGAA
CGTTCTTTTTCGCAACGGGTTTGCCGCCAGAACACAGGTAAGTGCCGTGTGTGGTTCCCGCGGGCCTGGC
CTCTTTACGGGTTATGGCCCTTGCGTGCCTTGAATTACTTCCACCTGGCTGCAGTACGTGATTCTTGATC
CCGAGCTTCGGGTTGGAAGTGGGTGGGAGAGTTCGAGGCCTTGCGCTTAAGGAGCCCCTTCGCCTCGTGC
TTGAGTTGAGGCCTGGCCTGGGCGCTGGGGCCGCCGCGTGCGAATCTGGTGGCACCTTCGCGCCTGTCTC
GCTGCTTTCGATAAGTCTCTAGCCATTTAAAATTTTTGATGACCTGCTGCGACGCTTTTTTTCTGGCAAG
ATAGTCTTGTAAATGCGGGCCAAGATCTGCACACTGGTATTTCGGTTTTTGGGGCCGCGGGCGGCGACGG
GGCCCGTGCGTCCCAGCGCACATGTTCGGCGAGGCGGGGCCTGCGAGCGCGGCCACCGAGAATCGGACGG
GGGTAGTCTCAAGCTGGCCGGCCTGCTCTGGTGCCTGGCCTCGCGCCGCCGTGTATCGCCCCGCCCTGGG
CGGCAAGGCTGGCCCGGTCGGCACCAGTTGCGTGAGCGGAAAGATGGCCGCTTCCCGGCCCTGCTGCAGG
GAGCTCAAAATGGAGGACGCGGCGCTCGGGAGAGCGGGCGGGTGAGTCACCCACACAAAGGAAAAGGGCC
TTTCCGTCCTCAGCCGTCGCTTCATGTGACTCCACGGAGTACCGGGCGCCGTCCAGGCACCTCGATTAGT
TCTCGAGCTTTTGGAGTACGTCGTCTTTAGGTTGGGGGGAGGGGTTTTATGCGATGGAGTTTCCCCACAC
TGAGTGGGTGGAGACTGAAGTTAGGCCAGCTTGGCACTTGATGTAATTCTCCTTGGAATTTGCCCTTTTT
GAGTTTGGATCTTGGTTCATTCTCAAGCCTCAGACAGTGGTTCAAAGTTTTTTTCTTCCATTTCAGGTGT
CGTGACGTACGGCCACCATGACCGAGTACAAGCCCACGGTGCGCCTCGCCACCCGCGACGACGTCCCCAG
GGCCGTACGCACCCTCGCCGCCGCGTTCGCCGACTACCCCGCCACGCGCCACACCGTCGATCCGGACCGC
CACATCGAGCGGGTCACCGAGCTGCAAGAACTCTTCCTCACGCGCGTCGGGCTCGACATCGGCAAGGTGT
GGGTCGCGGACGACGGCGCCGCCGTGGCGGTCTGGACCACGCCGGAGAGCGTCGAAGCGGGGGCGGTGTT
CGCCGAGATCGGCCCGCGCATGGCCGAGTTGAGCGGTTCCCGGCTGGCCGCGCAGCAACAGATGGAAGGC
CTCCTGGCGCCGCACCGGCCCAAGGAGCCCGCGTGGTTCCTGGCCACCGTCGGAGTCTCGCCCGACCACC
AGGGCAAGGGTCTGGGCAGCGCCGTCGTGCTCCCCGGAGTGGAGGCGGCCGAGCGCGCCGGGGTGCCCGC
CTTCCTGGAGACCTCCGCGCCCCGCAACCTCCCCTTCTACGAGCGGCTCGGCTTCACCGTCACCGCCGAC
GTCGAGGTGCCCGAAGGACCGCGCACCTGGTGCATGACCCGCAAGCCCGGTGCCTGAACGCGTTAAGTCG
ACAATCAACCTCTGGATTACAAAATTTGTGAAAGATTGACTGGTATTCTTAACTATGTTGCTCCTTTTAC
GCTATGTGGATACGCTGCTTTAATGCCTTTGTATCATGCTATTGCTTCCCGTATGGCTTTCATTTTCTCC
TCCTTGTATAAATCCTGGTTGCTGTCTCTTTATGAGGAGTTGTGGCCCGTTGTCAGGCAACGTGGCGTGG
TGTGCACTGTGTTTGCTGACGCAACCCCCACTGGTTGGGGCATTGCCACCACCTGTCAGCTCCTTTCCGG
GACTTTCGCTTTCCCCCTCCCTATTGCCACGGCGGAACTCATCGCCGCCTGCCTTGCCCGCTGCTGGACA
GGGGCTCGGCTGTTGGGCACTGACAATTCCGTGGTGTTGTCGGGGAAATCATCGTCCTTTCCTTGGCTGC
TCGCCTGTGTTGCCACCTGGATTCTGCGCGGGACGTCCTTCTGCTACGTCCCTTCGGCCCTCAATCCAGC
GGACCTTCCTTCCCGCGGCCTGCTGCCGGCTCTGCGGCCTCTTCCGCGTCTTCGCCTTCGCCCTCAGACG
AGTCGGATCTCCCTTTGGGCCGCCTCCCCGCGTCGACTTTAAGACCAATGACTTACAAGGCAGCTGTAGA
TCTTAGCCACTTTTTAAAAGAAAAGGGGGGACTGGAAGGGCTAATTCACTCCCAACGAAGACAAGATCTG
CTTTTTGCTTGTACTGGGTCTCTCTGGTTAGACCAGATCTGAGCCTGGGAGCTCTCTGGCTAACTAGGGA
ACCCACTGCTTAAGCCTCAATAAAGCTTGCCTTGAGTGCTTCAAGTAGTGTGTGCCCGTCTGTTGTGTGA
CTCTGGTAACTAGAGATCCCTCAGACCCTTTTAGTCAGTGTGGAAAATCTCTAGCAGTACGTATAGTAGT
TCATGTCATCTTATTATTCAGTATTTATAACTTGCAAAGAAATGAATATCAGAGAGTGAGAGGAACTTGT
TTATTGCAGCTTATAATGGTTACAAATAAAGCAATAGCATCACAAATTTCACAAATAAAGCATTTTTTTC
ACTGCATTCTAGTTGTGGTTTGTCCAAACTCATCAATGTATCTTATCATGTCTGGCTCTAGCTATCCCGC
CCCTAACTCCGCCCATCCCGCCCCTAACTCCGCCCAGTTCCGCCCATTCTCCGCCCCATGGCTGACTAAT
TTTTTTTATTTATGCAGAGGCCGAGGCCGCCTCGGCCTCTGAGCTATTCCAGAAGTAGTGAGGAGGCTTT
TTTGGAGGCCTAGGGACGTACCCAATTCGCCCTATAGTGAGTCGTATTACGCGCGCTCACTGGCCGTCGT
TTTACAACGTCGTGACTGGGAAAACCCTGGCGTTACCCAACTTAATCGCCTTGCAGCACATCCCCCTTTC
GCCAGCTGGCGTAATAGCGAAGAGGCCCGCACCGATCGCCCTTCCCAACAGTTGCGCAGCCTGAATGGCG
AATGGG
[124 nt withheld, positions 3367-3490]
C
[91 nt withheld, positions 3492-3582]
A
[49 nt withheld, positions 3584-3632]
CCTTTGACGTTGGAGTCCACGTTCTTT
[37 nt withheld, positions 3660-3696]
ACCCTATCTCGGTCTATTCTTTTGATTTATAAGGGATTTTGCCGATTTCGGCCTATTGGTTAAAAAATGA
GCTGATTTAACAAAAATTTAACGCGAATTTTAACAAAATATTAACGCTTACAATTTAGGTGGCACTTTTC
GGGGAAATGTGCGCGGAACCCCTATTTGTTTATTTTTCTAAATACATTCAAATATGTATCCGCTCATGAG
ACAATAACCCTGATAAATGCTTCAATAATATTGAAAAAGGAAGAGTATGAGTATTCAACATTTCCGTGTC
GCCCTTATTCCCTTTTTTGCGGCATTTTGCCTTCCTGTTTTTGCTCACCCAGAAACGCTGGTGAAAGTAA
AAGATGCTGAAGATCAGTTGGGTGCACGAGTGGGTTACATCGAACTGGATCTCAACAGCGGTAAGATCCT
TGAGAGTTTTCGCCCCGAAGAACGTTTTCCAATGATGAGCACTTTTAAAGTTCTGCTATGTGGCGCGGTA
TTATCCCGTATTGACGCCGGGCAAGAGCAACTCGGTCGCCGCATACACTATTCTCAGAATGACTTGGTTG
AGTACTCACCAGTCACAGAAAAGCATCTTACGGATGGCATGACAGTAAGAGAATTATGCAGTGCTGCCAT
AACCATGAGTGATAACACTGCGGCCAACTTACTTCTGACAACGATCGGAGGACCGAAGGAGCTAACCGCT
TTTTTGCACAACATGGGGGATCATGTAACTCGCCTTGATCGTTGGGAACCGGAGCTGAATGAAGCCATAC
CAAACGACGAGCGTGACACCACGATGCCTGTAGCAATGGCAACAACGTTGCGCAAACTATTAACTGGCGA
ACTACTTACTCTAGCTTCCCGGCAACAATTAATAGACTGGATGGAGGCGGATAAAGTTGCAGGACCACTT
CTGCGCTCGGCCCTTCCGGCTGGCTGGTTTATTGCTGATAAATCTGGAGCCGGTGAGCGTGGGTCTCGCG
GTATCATTGCAGCACTGGGGCCAGATGGTAAGCCCTCCCGTATCGTAGTTATCTACACGACGGGGAGTCA
GGCAACTATGGATGAACGAAATAGACAGATCGCTGAGATAGGTGCCTCACTGATTAAGCATTGGTAACTG
TCAGACCAAGTTTACTCATATATACTTTAGATTGATTTAAAACTTCATTTTTAATTTAAAAGGATCTAGG
TGAAGATCCTTTTTGATAATCTCATGACCAAAATCCCTTAACGTGAGTTTTCGTTCCACTGAGCGTCAGA
CCCCGTAGAAAAGATCAAAGGATCTTCTTGAGATCCTTTTTTTCTGCGCGTAATCTGCTGCTTGCAAACA
AAAAAACCACCGCTACCAGCGGTGGTTTGTTTGCCGGATCAAGAGCTACCAACTCTTTTTCCGAAGGTAA
CTGGCTTCAGCAGAGCGCAGATACCAAATACTGTTCTTCTAGTGTAGCCGTAGTTAGGCCACCACTTCAA
GAACTCTGTAGCACCGCCTACATACCTCGCTCTGCTAATCCTGTTACCAGTGGCTGCTGCCAGTGGCGAT
AAGTCGTGTCTTACCGGGTTGGACTCAAGACGATAGTTACCGGATAAGGCGCAGCGGTCGGGCTGAACGG
GGGGTTCGTGCACACAGCCCAGCTTGGAGCGAACGACCTACACCGAACTGAGATACCTACAGCGTGAGCT
ATGAGAAAGCGCCACGCTTCCCGAAGGGAGAAAGGCGGACAGGTATCCGGTAAGCGGCAGGGTCGGAACA
GGAGAGCGCACGAGGGAGCTTCCAGGGGGAAACGCCTGGTATCTTTATAGTCCTGTCGGGTTTCGCCACC
TCTGACTTGAGCGTCGATTTTTGTGATGCTCGTCAGGGGGGCGGAGCCTATGGAAAAACGCCAGCAACGC
GGCCTTTTTACGGTTCCTGGCCTTTTGCTGGCCTTTTGCTCACATGTTCTTTCCTGCGTTATCCCCTGAT
TCTGTGGATAACCGTATTACCGCCTTTGAGTGAGCTGATACCGCTCGCCGCAGCCGAACGACCGAGCGCA
GCGAGTCAGTGAGCGAGGAAGCGGAAGAGCGCCCAATACGCAAACCGCCTCTCCCCGCGCGTTGGCCGAT
TCATTAATGCAGCTGGCACGACAGGTTTCCCGACTGGAAAGCGGGCAGTGAGCGCAACGCAATTAATGTG
AGTTAGCTCACTCATTAGGCACCCCAGGCTTTACACTTTATGCTTCCGGCTCGTATGTTGTGTGGAATTG
TGAGCGGATAACAATTTCACACAGGAAACAGCTATGACCATGATTACGCCAAGCGCGCAATTAACCCTCA
CTAAAGGGAACAAAAGCTGGAGCTGCAAGCTTAATGTAGTCTTATGCAATACTCTTGTAGTCTTGCAACA
TGGTAACGATGAGTTAGCAACATGCCTTACAAGGAGAGAAAAAGCACCGTGCATGCCGATTGGTGGAAGT
AAGGTGGTACGATCGTGCCTTATTAGGAAGGCAACAGACGGGTCTGACATGGATTGGACGAACCACTGAA
TTGCCGCATTGCAGAGATATTGTATTTAAGTGCCTAGCTCGATACATAAACGGGTCTCTCTGGTTAGACC
AGATCTGAGCCTGGGAGCTCTCTGGCTAACTAGGGAACCCACTGCTTAAGCCTCAATAAAGCTTGCCTTG
AGTGCTTCAAGTAGTGTGTGCCCGTCTGTTGTGTGACTCTGGTAACTAGAGATCCCTCAGACCCTTTTAG
TCAGTGTGGAAAATCTCTAGCAGTGGCGCCCGAACAGGGACTTGAAAGCGAAAGGGAAACCAGAGGAGCT
CTCTCGACGCAGGACTCGGCTTGCTGAAGCGCGCACGGCAAGAGGCGAGGGGCGGCGACTGGTGAGTACG
CCAAAAATTTTGACTAGCGGAGGCTAGAAGGAGAGAGATGGGTGCGAGAGCGTCAGTATTAAGCGGGGGA
GAATTAGATCGCGATGGGAAAAAATTCGGTTAAGGCCAGGGGGAAAGAAAAAATATAAATTAAAACATAT
AGTATGGGCAAGCAGGGAGCTAGAACGATTCGCAGTTAATCCTGGCCTGTTAGAAACATCAGAAGGCTGT
AGACAAATACTGGGACAGCTACAACCATCCCTTCAGACAGGATCAGAAGAACTTAGATCATTATATAATA
CAGTAGCAACCCTCTATTGTGTGCATCAAAGGATAGAGATAAAAGACACCAAGGAAGCTTTAGACAAGAT
AGAGGAAGAGCAAAACAAAAGTAAGACCACCGCACAGCAAGCGGCCGCTGATCTTCAGACCTGGAGGAGG
AGATATGAGGGACAATTGGAGAAGTGAATTATATAAATATAAAGTAGTAAAAATTGAACCATTAGGAGTA
GCACCCACCAAGGCAAAGAGAAGAGTGGTGCAGAGAGAAAAAAGAGCAGTGGGAATAGGAGCTTTGTTCC
TTGGGTTCTTGGGAGCAGCAGGAAGCACTATGGGCGCAGCGTCAATGACGCTGACGGTACAGGCCAGACA
ATTATTGTCTGGTATAGTGCAGCAGCAGAACAATTTGCTGAGGGCTATTGAGGCGCAACAGCATCTGTTG
CAACTCACAGTCTGGGGCATCAAGCAGCTCCAGGCAAGAATCCTGGCTGTGGAAAGATACCTAAAGGATC
AACAGCTCCTGGGGATTTGGGGTTGCTCTGGAAAACTCATTTGCACCACTGCTGTGCCTTGGAATGCTAG
TTGGAGTAATAAATCTCTGGAACAGATTTGGAATCACACGACCTGGATGGAGTGGGACAGAGAAATTAAC
AATTACACAAGCTTAATACACTCCTTAATTGAAGAATCGCAAAACCAGCAAGAAAAGAATGAACAAGAAT
TATTGGAATTAGATAAATGGGCAAGTTTGTGGAATTGGTTTAACATAACAAATTGGCTGTGGTATATAAA
ATTATTCATAATGATAGTAGGAGGCTTGGTAGGTTTAAGAATAGTTTTTGCTGTACTTTCTATAGTGAAT
AGAGTTAGGCAGGGATATTCACCATTATCGTTTCAGACCCACCTCCCAACCCCGAGGGGACCCAGAGAGG
GCCTATTTCCCATGATTCCTTCATATTTGCATATACGATACAAGGCTGTTAGAGAGATAATTAGAATTAA
TTTGACTGTAAACACAAAGATATTAGTACAAAATACGTGACGTAGAAAGTAATAATTTCTTGGGTAGTTT
GCAGTTTTAAAATTATGTTTTAAAATGGACTATCATATGCTTACCGTAACTTGAAAGTATTTCGATTTCT
TGGCTTTATATATCTTGTGGAAAGGACGAAACACCGTCGCCAGCCCTACCGAGTGAGTTTTAGAGCTAGA
AATAGCAAGTTAAAATAAGGCTAGTCCGTTATCAACTTGAAAAAGTGGCACCGAGTCGGTGCTTTTTTAA
GCTTGGCGTAACTAGATCTTGAGACAAATGGCAGTATTCATCCACAATTTTAAAAGAAAAGGGGGGATTG
GGGGGTACAGTGCAGGGGAAAGAATAGTAGACATAATAGCAACAGACATACAAACTAAAGAATTACAAAA
ACAAATTACAAAAATTCAAAATTTTCGGGTTTATTACAGGGACAGCAGAGATCCACTTTGGCGCCGGCTC
GAGGGGG
Features (pLannotate 1.2.2; 29 found; start..end, strand, type, name):
     14..80      +  CDS            small t antigen (fragment): SV40 (simian virus 40) small t antigen
    106..317     +  promoter       EF-1α core promoter: core promoter for human elongation factor EF-1α
    318..1256    +  intron         EF-1α intron A: intron upstream of the start codon of human EF-1α
   1278..1877    +  CDS            PuroR (fragment): puromycin N-acetyltransferase; pac from Streptomyces; confers resistance to puromycin
   1893..2481    +  misc_feature   WPRE: woodchuck hepatitis virus posttranscriptional regulatory element
   2532..2551    +  misc_feature   cPPT/CTS (fragment): central polypurine tract and central termination sequence of HIV-1
   2553..2786    +  LTR            3' LTR (ΔU3): self-inactivating 3' long terminal repeat (LTR) from HIV-1
   2864..2985    +  polyA_signal   SV40 poly(A) signal: SV40 polyadenylation signal
   3025..3160    +  rep_origin     SV40 ori: SV40 origin of replication
   3181..3199    -  promoter       T7 promoter: promoter for bacteriophage T7 RNA polymerase
   3207..3362    +  CDS            lacZα (fragment): LacZα fragment of β-galactosidase; lacZ fragment
   3367..3795    +  rep_origin     f1 ori (sequence partly withheld): f1 bacteriophage origin of replication; arrow indicates direction of (+) strand synthesis
   3848..3952    +  promoter       AmpR promoter: bla
   3953..4813    +  CDS            AmpR: β-lactamase; bla; confers resistance to ampicillin, carbenicillin, and related antibiotics
   4984..5572    +  rep_origin     ori: high-copy-number ColE1/pMB1/pBR322/pUC origin of replication
   5755..5847    +  CDS            lacI (fragment): lac repressor; lacI; The lac repressor binds to the lac operator to inhibit transcription in E. coli. This inhibition can be relieved by adding lactose or isopropyl-β-D-thiogalactopyranoside (IPTG).
   5860..5881    +  protein_bind   CAP binding site: CAP binding activates transcription in the presence of cAMP. E. coli catabolite activator protein
   5896..5926    +  promoter       lac promoter: promoter for the E. coli lac operon
   5934..5950    +  protein_bind   lac operator: The lac repressor binds to the lac operator to inhibit transcription in E. coli. This inhibition can be relieved by adding lactose or isopropyl-β-D-thiogalactopyranoside (IPTG). lac repressor encoded by lacI
   5995..6013    +  promoter       T3 promoter: promoter for bacteriophage T3 RNA polymerase
   6041..6267    +  promoter       RSV promoter: Rous sarcoma virus enhancer/promoter
   6268..6448    +  LTR            5' LTR (truncated): truncated 5' long terminal repeat (LTR) from HIV-1
   6495..6620    +  misc_feature   HIV-1 Ψ: packaging signal of human immunodeficiency virus type 1
   6604..6967    +  CDS            HIV-1 gag (fragment): gag protein from human immunodeficiency virus 1; gag
   7113..7346    +  misc_feature   RRE: The Rev response element (RRE) of HIV-1 allows for Rev-dependent mRNA export from the nucleus to the cytoplasm.
   7723..7749    +  CDS            Rev (fragment): human immunodeficiency virus 1 (HIV-1) Rev protein; rev; enhances nuclear export of unspliced and incompletely spliced viral mRNAs
   7753..7993    +  promoter       U6 promoter: RNA polymerase III promoter for human U6 snRNA
   8023..8098    +  misc_RNA       gRNA scaffold: guide RNA scaffold for the Streptococcus pyogenes CRISPR/Cas9 system
   8154..8271    +  misc_feature   cPPT/CTS: central polypurine tract and central termination sequence of HIV-1
