[The description below was written by a language model from this plasmid's Addgene catalogue record and pLannotate feature annotations shown in this document.]
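Description:
HIPK1 gRNA (BRDN0001147143) is a third-generation lentiviral CRISPR guide plasmid built on the lentiGuide-Puro backbone, carrying a single guide RNA directed against human HIPK1 (homeodomain-interacting protein kinase 1). It belongs to a set of guides targeting the human kinome. In bacteria, the 8.3 kb plasmid is maintained at high copy through a ColE1/pUC-type origin and selected with ampicillin via the β-lactamase gene. An f1 origin and an SV40 origin are also annotated in the backbone.

The lentiviral transfer cassette begins with an RSV promoter fused to a truncated HIV-1 5' LTR, which drives Tat-independent production of the genomic RNA in packaging cells. It is followed by the Ψ packaging signal with a partial gag sequence, and the RRE for Rev-dependent nuclear export. Within this genome, a human U6 RNA polymerase III promoter transcribes the HIPK1-specific spacer joined to the Streptococcus pyogenes Cas9 gRNA scaffold. A cPPT/CTS element lies just downstream. Next, an EF-1α core promoter with its intron A drives puromycin N-acetyltransferase, allowing selection of transduced mammalian cells. A WPRE enhances expression of this transcript. The cassette ends in a ΔU3 self-inactivating 3' LTR, which disables LTR promoter activity after integration.

The plasmid does not encode Cas9, so it is meant to be used with a separate Cas9-expressing lentivector or in cells that already express Cas9. In that setting the guide directs cleavage at HIPK1 for gene knockout studies. According to the depositor, the guide was designed against two HIPK1 reference transcripts.
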