Addgene plasmid #76993: HIPK1 gRNA (BRDN0001147143)
Purpose: 3rd generation lentiviral gRNA plasmid targeting human HIPK1
Depositing lab: John Doench & David Root. Depositing organization: Broad Institute. Publication: Optimized sgRNA design to maximize activity and minimize off-target effects of CRISPR-Cas9. Doench JG, Fusi N, Sullender M, Hegde M, Vaimberg EW, Donovan KF, Smith I, Tothova Z, Wilen C, Orchard R, Virgin HW, Listgarten J, Root DE. Nat Biotechnol. 2016 Jan 18. doi: 10.1038/nbt.3437. PubMed 26780180.
Backbone
  Vector backbone: lentiGuide-Puro
  Backbone manufacturer: Zhang Lab (Addgene plasmid # 52963)
  Vector type: Mammalian Expression, Lentiviral, CRISPR
  Selectable markers: Puromycin
Growth in bacteria
  Bacterial resistance: Ampicillin, 100 μg/mL
  Growth temperature: 37°C
  Growth strain: DH5alpha
  Copy number: High Copy
Gene/Insert
  Gene/Insert name: HIPK1 (alt names: HIPK1; NM_152696.3)
  gRNA/shRNA sequence: TCGCCAGCCCTACCGAGTGA
  Species: H. sapiens (human)
  Entrez Gene: HIPK1 (a.k.a. Myak, Nbak2)
  Promoter: hU6
  Cloning method: Unknown
  Sequencing primers: 5′ U6-F; 3′ pS2-R
Terms and licenses: Academic/Nonprofit Terms; Industry Terms: Not Available to Industry
Depositor comments: The gRNA was designed to target the following Genbank reference sequence(s): NM_152696.3,NM_198268.2. Note that this plasmid does NOT contain Cas9. It should be used in conjunction with lentiCas9-Blast (Addgene #52962) or otherwise with cell lines already expressing Cas9. Browse the full kinome gRNA library at http://www.addgene.org/pooled-library/broadgpp-human-kinome/ or visit http://www.broadinstitute.org/rnai/public/ for detailed protocols and information.
How to cite: HIPK1 gRNA (BRDN0001147143) was a gift from John Doench & David Root (Addgene plasmid # 76993 ; http://n2t.net/addgene:76993 ; RRID:Addgene_76993)
