>Addgene plasmid #76993 | HIPK1 gRNA (BRDN0001147143) | depositor partial sequence | sequence record 144453 | Target Sequence
TCGCCAGCCCTACCGAGTGA
