>Addgene plasmid #76993 | HIPK1 gRNA (BRDN0001147143) | addgene partial sequence | sequence record 186905 | hU6-F
CGTAGAAAGTAATAATTTCTTGGGTAGTTTGCAGTTTTAAAATTATGTTTTAAAATGGACTATCATATGC
TTACCGTAACTTGAAAGTATTTCGATTTCTTGGCTTTATATATCTTGTGGAAAGGACGAAACACCGTCGC
CAGCCCTACCGAGTGAGTTTTAGAGCTAGAAATAGCAAGTTAAAATAAGGCTAGTCCGTTATCAACTTGA
AAAAGTGGCACCGAGTCGGTGCTTTTTTAAGCTTGGCGTAACTAGATCTTGAGACAAATGGCAGTATTCA
TCCACAATTTTAAAAGAAAAGGGGGGATTGGGGGGTACAGTGCAGGGGAAAGAATAGTAGACATAATAGC
AACAGACATACAAACTAAAGAATTACAAAAACAAATTACAAAAATTCAAAATTTTCGGGTTTATTACAGG
GACAGCAGAGATCCACTTTGGCGCCGGCTCGAGGGGGCCCGGGTGCAAAGATGGATAAAGTTTTAAACAG
AGAGGAATCTTTGCAGCTAATGGACCTTCTAGGTCTTGAAAGGAGTGGGAATTGGCTCCGGTGCCCGTCA
GTGGGCAGAG
